>Addgene plasmid #171077 | pGal4x5-E4T-G210 | addgene full sequence | sequence record 335554 | Addgene NGS Result
GACGGCAGTTTACGAGAGAGATGATAGGGTCTGCTTCAGTAAGCCAGATGCTACACAATTAGGCTTGTAC
ATATTGTCGTTAGAACGCGGCTACAATTAATACATAACCTTATGTATCATACACATACGATTTAGGTGAC
ACTATAGAATACAAGCTTGCATGCCTGCAGGTCCTCGGAGGACAGTACTCCGCTCGGAGGACAGTACTCC
GCTCGGAGGACAGTACTCCGCTCGGAGGACAGTACTCCGCTCGGAGGACAGTACTCCGACTCTAGAGGAT
CCCCAGTCCTATATATACTCGCTCTGCACTTGGCCCTTTTTTACACCCATACCCTTCCTCCATCTATACC
ACCCTACTCTCCTTTCCTCATTATTCCTCCTATTATCTTCTCCTCTTCTCTCCTTCTTCTATATTTCCCA
AATCTATCATCATTCACTCTCATCCCCTCTTCCTTCACTCCCATTCTATTCTACTCCTTTCCCTTTCCAT
ATCCCCTCCACCCCCCTTCCTCCCCTCTTTCAATCTTATCCCGAATTCCGGTCTCCCTATAGTGAGTCGT
ATTAATTTCGATAAGCCAGCTGCATTAATGAATCGGCCAACGCGCGGGGAGAGGCGGTTTGCGTATTGGG
CGCTCTTCCGCTTCCTCGCTCACTGACTCGCTGCGCTCGGTCGTTCGGCTGCGGCGAGCGGTATCAGCTC
ACTCAAAGGCGGTAATACGGTTATCCACAGAATCAGGGGATAACGCAGGAAAGAACATGTGAGCAAAAGG
CCAGCAAAAGGCCAGGAACCGTAAAAAGGCCGCGTTGCTGGCGTTTTTCCATAGGCTCCGCCCCCCTGAC
GAGCATCACAAAAATCGACGCTCAAGTCAGAGGTGGCGAAACCCGACAGGACTATAAAGATACCAGGCGT
TTCCCCCTGGAAGCTCCCTCGTGCGCTCTCCTGTTCCGACCCTGCCGCTTACCGGATACCTGTCCGCCTT
TCTCCCTTCGGGAAGCGTGGCGCTTTCTCATAGCTCACGCTGTAGGTATCTCAGTTCGGTGTAGGTCGTT
CGCTCCAAGCTGGGCTGTGTGCACGAACCCCCCGTTCAGCCCGACCGCTGCGCCTTATCCGGTAACTATC
GTCTTGAGTCCAACCCGGTAAGACACGACTTATCGCCACTGGCAGCAGCCACTGGTAACAGGATTAGCAG
AGCGAGGTATGTAGGCGGTGCTACAGAGTTCTTGAAGTGGTGGCCTAACTACGGCTACACTAGAAGAACA
GTATTTGGTATCTGCGCTCTGCTGAAGCCAGTTACCTTCGGAAAAAGAGTTGGTAGCTCTTGATCCGGCA
AACAAACCACCGCTGGTAGCGGTGGTTTTTTTGTTTGCAAGCAGCAGATTACGCGCAGAAAAAAAGGATC
TCAAGAAGATCCTTTGATCTTTTCTACGGGGTCTGACGCTCAGTGGAACGAAAACTCACGTTAAGGGATT
TTGGTCATGAGATTATCAAAAAGGATCTTCACCTAGATCCTTTTAAATTAAAAATGAAGTTTTAAATCAA
TCTAAAGTATATATGAGTAAACTTGGTCTGACAGTTACCAATGCTTAATCAGTGAGGCACCTATCTCAGC
GATCTGTCTATTTCGTTCATCCATAGTTGCCTGACTCCCCGTCGTGTAGATAACTACGATACGGGAGGGC
TTACCATCTGGCCCCAGTGCTGCAATGATACCGCGAGACCCACGCTCACCGGCTCCAGATTTATCAGCAA
TAAACCAGCCAGCCGGAAGGGCCGAGCGCAGAAGTGGTCCTGCAACTTTATCCGCCTCCATCCAGTCTAT
TAATTGTTGCCGGGAAGCTAGAGTAAGTAGTTCGCCAGTTAATAGTTTGCGCAACGTTGTTGCCATTGCT
ACAGGCATCGTGGTGTCACGCTCGTCGTTTGGTATGGCTTCATTCAGCTCCGGTTCCCAACGATCAAGGC
GAGTTACATGATCCCCCATGTTGTGCAAAAAAGCGGTTAGCTCCTTCGGTCCTCCGATCGTTGTCAGAAG
TAAGTTGGCCGCAGTGTTATCACTCATGGTTATGGCAGCACTGCATAATTCTCTTACTGTCATGCCATCC
GTAAGATGCTTTTCTGTGACTGGTGAGTACTCAACCAAGTCATTCTGAGAATAGTGTATGCGGCGACCGA
GTTGCTCTTGCCCGGCGTCAATACGGGATAATACCGCGCCACATAGCAGAACTTTAAAAGTGCTCATCAT
TGGAAAACGTTCTTCGGGGCGAAAACTCTCAAGGATCTTACCGCTGTTGAGATCCAGTTCGATGTAACCC
ACTCGTGCACCCAACTGATCTTCAGCATCTTTTACTTTCACCAGCGTTTCTGGGTGAGCAAAAACAGGAA
GGCAAAATGCCGCAAAAAAGGGAATAAGGGCGACACGGAAATGTTGAATACTCATACTCTTCCTTTTTCA
ATATTATTGAAGCATTTATCAGGGTTATTGTCTCATGAGCGGATACATATTTGAATGTATTTAGAAAAAT
AAACAAATAGGGGTTCCGCGCACATTTCCCCGAAAAGTGCCACCTGACGTCTAAGAAACCATTATTATCA
TGACATTAACCTATAAAAATAGGCGTATCACGAGGCCCTTTCGTCTCGCGCGTTTCGGTGATGACGGTGA
AAACCTCTGACACATGCAGCTCCCGGAGACGGTCACAGCTTGTCTGTAAGCGGATGCCGGGAGCAGACAA
GCCCGTCAGGGCGCGTCAGCGGGTGTTGGCGGGTGTCGGGGCTGGCTTAACTATGCGGCATCAGAGCAGA
TTGTACTGAGAGTGCACCATTCGACGCTCTCCCTTATGCGACTCCTGCATTAGGAAGCAGCCCAGTAGTA
GGTTGAGGCCGTTGAGCACCGCCGCCGCAAGGAATGGTGCAAGGAGATGGCGCCCAACAGTCCCCCGGCC
ACGGGGCCTGCCACCATACCCACGCCGAAACAAGCGCTCATGAGCCCGAAGTGGCGAGCCCGATCTTCCC
CATCGGTGATGTCGGCGATATAGGCGCCAGCAACCGCACCTGTGGCGCCGGTGATGCCGGCCACGATGCG
TCCGGCGTAGAGGATCTGGCTAGCGATGACCCTGCTGATTGGTTCGCTGACCATTTCCGGGTGCGGGACG
GCGTTACCAGAAACTCAGAAGGTTCGTCCAACCAAACCGACTCT
Features (pLannotate 1.2.2; 12 found; start..end, strand, type, name):
    130..148     +  promoter       SP6 promoter: promoter for bacteriophage SP6 RNA polymerase
    153..173     -  misc_feature   MCS (fragment): pUC18/19 multiple cloning site
    174..268     -  protein_bind   5X UAS: five tandem copies of the "ScaI site" 17-mer CGGAGTACTGTCCTCCG, an upstream activating sequence (UAS) that efficiently binds yeast Gal4 (Webster et al., 1988; Pfeiffer et al., 2010) GAL4
    267..284     -  misc_feature   MCS (fragment): pUC18/19 multiple cloning site
    546..564     -  promoter       T7 promoter: promoter for bacteriophage T7 RNA polymerase
    575..633     -  CDS            lacI (fragment): lac repressor; lacI; The lac repressor binds to the lac operator to inhibit transcription in E. coli. This inhibition can be relieved by adding lactose or isopropyl-β-D-thiogalactopyranoside (IPTG).
    816..1404    -  rep_origin     ori: high-copy-number ColE1/pMB1/pBR322/pUC origin of replication
   1575..2435    -  CDS            AmpR: β-lactamase; bla; confers resistance to ampicillin, carbenicillin, and related antibiotics
   2436..2540    -  promoter       AmpR promoter: bla
   2635..2670    +  CDS            rop (fragment): Rop protein, which maintains plasmids at low copy number; rop
   2772..2820    +  misc_feature   bom (fragment): basis of mobility region from pBR322
   2821..3096    -  CDS            TcR (fragment): tetracycline efflux protein; tet; confers resistance to tetracycline
