[The description below was written by a language model from this plasmid's Addgene catalogue record and pLannotate feature annotations shown in this document.]
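Description:
pGal4x5-E4T-G210 is a small (about 3.2 kb) bacterial plasmid catalogued on a pGEM-T backbone. It serves as a source of template DNA for in vitro transcription assays rather than as a protein expression vector. It is propagated at high copy in E. coli through a ColE1/pUC-type origin and selected with ampicillin via the β-lactamase gene and its native promoter. The annotation also picks up short remnants of lacI, rop, the pBR322 bom region and a truncated tetracycline resistance gene. These are non-functional fragments left over from ancestral vectors.

The payload is a Gal4-E4-G-less cassette. The annotated part is a 95 bp 5X UAS element, five tandem 17-mer binding sites for the yeast Gal4 DNA-binding domain, flanked by fragments of a pUC-type polylinker; this matches the 95 bp insert size in the catalogue entry. The name and stated purpose indicate that these sites sit upstream of an E4 core promoter (conventionally adenovirus E4) driving a 210 bp G-less transcription unit, but neither element is annotated in the feature table. They presumably lie in the unannotated stretch between the UAS and the T7 promoter. A G-less cassette yields a transcript of defined length when transcription is carried out without GTP, giving a clean readout of activator-dependent RNA polymerase II transcription. SP6 and T7 phage promoters flank the insert region. T7 is listed as the promoter in the catalogue, but it appears to be a vector feature and primer site rather than the functional driver of the cassette.

According to the record, the plasmid was used to amplify the Gal4x5-E4-G-less 210 bp fragment to make immobilized templates for assays. Such templates allow Gal4-fusion activators to recruit transcription factors and coregulators for biochemical analysis.
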