Addgene plasmid #171077: pGal4x5-E4T-G210
Purpose: The resulting plasmid was used to generate a Gal4x5-E4-Gless 210bp construct for ampilifying the immobilized template for assays. Originally came from Michael Carey, was submitted with his permission
Depositing lab: Joan Conaway. Depositing organization: Stowers Institute for Medical Research. Publication: Elongin functions as a loading factor for Mediator at ATF6alpha-regulated ER stress response genes. He Y, Sato S, Tomomori-Sato C, Chen S, Goode ZH, Conaway JW, Conaway RC. Proc Natl Acad Sci U S A. 2021 Sep 28;118(39):e2108751118. doi: 10.1073/pnas.2108751118. PubMed 34544872.
Backbone
  Vector backbone: pGEM-T
  Vector type: Bacterial Expression
Growth in bacteria
  Bacterial resistance: Ampicillin, 100 μg/mL
  Growth temperature: 37°C
  Growth strain: DH5alpha
  Copy number: High Copy
Gene/Insert
  Gene/Insert name: Gal4-E4-Gless-cassette
  Species: S. cerevisiae (budding yeast), Synthetic
  Insert size (bp): 95
  Promoter: T7 promoter
  Cloning method: Gibson Cloning
  Sequencing primers: 5′ GTAATACGACTCACTATAGGG; 3′ GCTAGTTATTGCTCAGCGG
Terms and licenses: Academic/Nonprofit Terms; Industry Terms: Not Available to Industry
How to cite: pGal4x5-E4T-G210 was a gift from Joan Conaway (Addgene plasmid # 171077 ; http://n2t.net/addgene:171077 ; RRID:Addgene_171077)
