>Addgene plasmid #171077 | pGal4x5-E4T-G210 | depositor partial sequence | sequence record 331811 | pGal4x5-E4T-G210 sequence 1101 bps
CCATGGGAGGGCAGTTTCGAGAGAGTGATAGGGTCTGCTTCAGTAAGCCAGATGCTACACAATTAGGCTT
GTACATATTGTCGTTAGAACGCGGCTACAATTAATACATAACCTTATGTATCATACACATACGATTTAGG
TGACACTATAGAATACAAGCTTGCATGCCTGCAGGTCCTCGGAGGACAGTACTCCGCTCGGAGGACAGTA
CTCCGCTCGGAGGACAGTACTCCGCTCGGAGGACAGTACTCCGCTCGGAGGACAGTACTCCGACTCTAGA
GGATCCCCAGTCCTATATATACTCGCTCTGCACTTGGCCCTTTTTTACACCCATACCCTTCCTCCATCTA
TACCACCCTACTCTCCTTTCCTCATTATTCCTCCTATTATCTTCTCCTCTTCTCTCCTTCTTCTATATTT
CCCAAATCTATCATCATTCACTCTCATCCCCTCTTCCTTCACTCCCATTCTATTCTACTCCTTTCCCTTT
CCATATCCCCTCCACCCCCCTTCCTCCCCTCTTTCAATCTTATCCCGAATTCCGGTCTCCCTATAGTGAG
TCGTATTAATTTCGATAAGCCAGCTGCATTAATGAATCGGCCAACGCGCGGGGAGAGGCGGTTTGCGTAT
TGGGCGCTCTTCCGCTTCCTCGCTCACTGACTCGCTGCGCTCGGTCGTTCGGCTGCGGCGAGCGGTATCA
GCTCACTCAAAGGCGGTAATACGGTTATCCACAGAATCAGGGGATAACGCAGGAAAGAACATGTGAGCAA
AAGGCCAGCAAAAGGCCAGGAACCGTAAAAAGGCCGCGTTGCTGGCGTTTTTCCATAGGCTCCGCCCCCC
TGACGAGCATCACAAAAATCGACGCTCAAGTCAGAGGTGGCGAAACCCGACAGGACTATAAAGATACCAG
GCGTTTCCCCCTGGAAGCTCCCTCGTGCGCTCTCCTGTTCCGACCCTGCCGCTTACCGGATACCTGTCCG
CCTTTCTCCCTTCGGGAAGCGTGCGCTTTCTCATAGCTCACGCTGTAGTATCTCAGTTCGTGTAGTCGTT
CGCTCCAAGCTGGGCTGTGTGCACGAACCCCCGTTCAGCCCGACCGCTGCG
